Addgene plasmid #14991: pET28(a)-hFX-HA
Depositing lab: Michael Ristow. Depositing organization: Friedrich-Schiller-Universitaet Jena. Publication: Crystal structure of human frataxin. Dhe-Paganon S, Shigeta R, Chi YI, Ristow M, Shoelson SE. J Biol Chem. 2000 Oct 6. 275(40):30753-6. 10.1074/jbc.C000407200 PubMed 10900192.
Backbone
  Vector backbone: pET-28a(+)
  Backbone manufacturer: BMD Biosciences
  Backbone size w/o insert (bp): 5400
  Vector type: Bacterial Expression
Growth in bacteria
  Bacterial resistance: Kanamycin, 50 μg/mL
  Growth temperature: 37°C
  Growth strain: DH5alpha
  Copy number: Unknown
Gene/Insert
  Gene/Insert name: human frataxin cDNA (alt names: hFX; FRX; frataxin)
  Species: H. sapiens (human)
  Insert size (bp): 428
  Mutation: contains cDNA coding sequence for amino acids 88-210 of the original human frataxin gene
  Entrez Gene: FXN (a.k.a. CyaY, FA, FARR, FRDA, X25)
  Tag / fusion protein: HA (C terminal on insert); AU1 (C terminal on insert); HIS (N terminal on backbone)
  Cloning method: Restriction Enzyme; 5′ cloning site BamHI (not destroyed); 3′ cloning site EcoRI (not destroyed)
  Sequencing primers: 5′ T7
Terms and licenses: Academic/Nonprofit Terms; Industry Terms: Not Available to Industry
How to cite: pET28(a)-hFX-HA was a gift from Michael Ristow (Addgene plasmid # 14991 ; http://n2t.net/addgene:14991 ; RRID:Addgene_14991)
