[The description below was written by a language model from this plasmid's Addgene catalogue record.]
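Description:
pET28(a)-hFX-HA is a bacterial expression plasmid built on the pET-28a(+) backbone (about 5.4 kb without insert) and selected with kanamycin. No feature table accompanies the record, so the regulatory elements are not itemised. pET-28a(+) is, however, a standard T7-based vector in which the cloned open reading frame sits downstream of a T7 promoter under lac operator control. Expression therefore normally requires an E. coli host that supplies T7 RNA polymerase. The listing of a T7 primer for 5′ sequencing fits this arrangement. The copy number is recorded as unknown.

The insert is a roughly 428 bp fragment of human frataxin (FXN) cDNA, cloned between BamHI and EcoRI sites that both remain intact. It does not encode the full-length protein. It covers amino acids 88–210, leaving out the N-terminal portion of the precursor. The encoded protein carries an N-terminal His tag contributed by the backbone, which allows purification by immobilised metal affinity chromatography. It also has HA and AU1 epitope tags at the C-terminal end of the insert, useful for immunodetection.

The plasmid is suited to producing recombinant truncated human frataxin in E. coli for purification and for biochemical or structural study. The associated publication reports the crystal structure of human frataxin, consistent with that use. Frataxin is the protein deficient in Friedreich ataxia, so purified material from this plasmid is relevant to work on its structure and function.
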