>Addgene plasmid #14991 | pET28(a)-hFX-HA | depositor partial sequence | sequence record 8203 | Author sequence
GGATCCGGCTCTCTAGATGAGACCACCTATGAAAGACTAGCAGAGGAAACGCTGGACTCTTTAGCAGAGT
TTTTTGAAGACCTTGCAGACAAGCCATACACGTTTGAGGACTATGATGTCTCCTTTGGGAGTGGTGTCTT
AACTGTCAAACTGGGTGGAGATCTAGGAACCTATGTGATCAACAAGCAGACGCCAAACAAGCAAATCTGG
CTATCTTCTCCATCCAGTGGACCTAAGCGTTATGACTGGACTGGGAAAAACTGGGTGTACTCCCACGACG
GCGTGTCCCTCCATGAGCTGCTGGCCGCAGAGCTCACTAAAGCCTTAAAAACCAAACTGGACTTGTCTTC
CTTGGCCTATTCCGGAAAAGATGCTTACCCTTACGACGTACCAGACTACGCAGACACGTACCGATACATC
TAGAATTC
