>Addgene plasmid #14991 | pET28(a)-hFX-HA | addgene partial sequence | sequence record 21849 | 14991 with T7-term
CTTTCGNGCTTTGTTAGCAGCCGGATCTCAGTGGTGGTGGTGGTGGTGCTCGAGTGCGGCCGCAAGCTTG
TCGACGGAGCTCGAATTCTAGATGTATCGGTACGTGTCTGCGTAGTCTGGTACGTCGTAAGGGTAAGCAT
CTTTTCCGGAATAGGCCAAGGAAGACAAGTCCAGTTTGGTTTTTAAGGCTTTAGTGAGCTCTGCGGCCAG
CAGCTCATGGAGGGACACGCCGTCGTGGGAGTACACCCAGTTTTTCCCAGTCCAGTCATAACGCTTAGGT
CCACTGGATGGAGAAGATAGCCAGATTTGCTTGTTTGGCGTCTGCTTGTTGATCACATAGGTTCCTAGAT
CTCCACCCAGTTTGACAGTTAAGACACCACTCCCAAAGGAGACATCATAGTCCTCAAACGTGTATGGCTT
GTCTGCAAGGTCTTCAAAAAACTCTGCTAAAGAGTCCAGCGTTTCCTCTGCTAGTCTTTCATAGGTGGTC
TCATCTAGAGAGCCGGATCCGCGACCCATTTGCTGTCCACCAGTCATGCTAGCCATATGGCTGCCGCGCG
GCACCAGGCCGCTGCTGTGATGATGATGATGATGGCTGCTGCCCATGGTATATCTCCTTCTTAAAGTTAA
ACAAAATTATTTCTAGAGGGGAATTGTTATCCGCTCACAATTNNNNATAGTGAGTCGTATTAATTTCGCG
GGATCGAGATCTCGA
